Addgene plasmid #29727: BoxB in pcDNA3
Depositing lab: Howard Chang. Depositing organization: Stanford University. Publication: A long noncoding RNA maintains active chromatin to coordinate homeotic gene expression. Wang KC, Yang YW, Liu B, Sanyal A, Corces-Zimmerman R, Chen Y, Lajoie BR, Protacio A, Flynn RA, Gupta RA, Wysocka J, Lei M, Dekker J, Helms JA, Chang HY. Nature. 2011 Apr 7;472(7341):120-4. doi: 10.1038/nature09819. Epub 2011 Mar 20. PubMed 21423168.
Backbone
  Vector backbone: pcDNA3
  Backbone manufacturer: Invitrogen
  Backbone size w/o insert (bp): 5400
  Vector type: Mammalian Expression
  Selectable markers: Neomycin (select with G418)
Growth in bacteria
  Bacterial resistance: Ampicillin, 100 μg/mL
  Growth temperature: 37°C
  Growth strain: DH5alpha
  Copy number: High Copy
Gene/Insert
  Gene/Insert name: 5BoxB
  Insert size (bp): 300
  Cloning method: Restriction Enzyme; 5′ cloning site KpnI (destroyed during cloning); 3′ cloning site KpnI (destroyed during cloning)
  Sequencing primers: 5′ CMV-F; 3′ BGH-rev
Terms and licenses: Academic/Nonprofit Terms; Industry Terms: Not Available to Industry
Depositor comments: BoxB repeat sequence: gggccctgaagaagggccc
How to cite: BoxB in pcDNA3 was a gift from Howard Chang (Addgene plasmid # 29727 ; http://n2t.net/addgene:29727 ; RRID:Addgene_29727)
