[The description below was written by a language model from this plasmid's Addgene catalogue record and pLannotate feature annotations shown in this document.]
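Description:
BoxB in pcDNA3 is a mammalian expression plasmid built on the Invitrogen pcDNA3 backbone that carries an array of five boxB elements (insert name 5BoxB, about 300 bp) inserted at the KpnI position of the polylinker, with both KpnI sites destroyed during cloning. The sequenced plasmid is about 5.7 kb. It is maintained in E. coli through a high-copy ColE1/pUC-type origin and selected with ampicillin via the β-lactamase gene. An f1 origin is also present. For mammalian cells, an SV40 early promoter drives the neomycin phosphotransferase gene followed by an SV40 poly(A) signal, allowing G418 selection of stable transfectants.

The payload is a non-coding transcription unit. The CMV immediate early enhancer and promoter drive transcription through the five boxB repeats, and the transcript is terminated by the bovine growth hormone poly(A) signal. Each boxB is a short RNA hairpin from the bacteriophage λ nut site that is bound with high affinity by the λ N peptide, so an RNA containing the array can be recruited to any protein fused to λN. Short spacers between the repeats are annotated as β-globin poly(A) fragments, and a small hit is called as an HIV-1 LTR fragment; these look like partial matches from automated annotation rather than functional elements. Flanking T7 and SP6 promoters permit in vitro transcription of either strand.

No additional RNA or gene is recorded alongside the repeats, so the plasmid appears to serve as a boxB-only construct, for example as a control or parent vector in RNA tethering experiments. The associated publication concerns a long noncoding RNA that maintains active chromatin, but the record does not state the plasmid's exact role.
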