Features (pLannotate 1.2.2; 28 found; start..end, strand, type, name):
      1..380     +  enhancer       CMV enhancer: human cytomegalovirus immediate early enhancer
    381..584     +  promoter       CMV promoter: human cytomegalovirus (CMV) immediate early promoter
    580..613     +  LTR            5' LTR (truncated) (fragment): truncated 5' long terminal repeat (LTR) from HIV-1
    629..647     +  promoter       T7 promoter: promoter for bacteriophage T7 RNA polymerase
    657..726     +  polyA_signal   β-globin poly(A) (fragment): human β-globin polyadenylation signal
    733..751     +  protein_bind   boxB: λ N peptide binding site consisting of an RNA hairpin within the N-utliization (nut) site of the λ bacteriophage transcript (Tan and Frankel, 1995) λN peptide
    757..779     +  polyA_signal   β-globin poly(A) (fragment): human β-globin polyadenylation signal
    777..795     +  protein_bind   boxB: λ N peptide binding site consisting of an RNA hairpin within the N-utliization (nut) site of the λ bacteriophage transcript (Tan and Frankel, 1995) λN peptide
    801..819     +  protein_bind   boxB: λ N peptide binding site consisting of an RNA hairpin within the N-utliization (nut) site of the λ bacteriophage transcript (Tan and Frankel, 1995) λN peptide
    840..862     +  polyA_signal   β-globin poly(A) (fragment): human β-globin polyadenylation signal
    860..878     +  protein_bind   boxB: λ N peptide binding site consisting of an RNA hairpin within the N-utliization (nut) site of the λ bacteriophage transcript (Tan and Frankel, 1995) λN peptide
    884..902     +  protein_bind   boxB: λ N peptide binding site consisting of an RNA hairpin within the N-utliization (nut) site of the λ bacteriophage transcript (Tan and Frankel, 1995) λN peptide
   1020..1038    -  promoter       SP6 promoter: promoter for bacteriophage SP6 RNA polymerase
   1064..1288    +  polyA_signal   bGH poly(A) signal: bovine growth hormone polyadenylation signal
   1292..1313    +  promoter       SV40 promoter (fragment): SV40 enhancer and early promoter
   1334..1762    +  rep_origin     f1 ori (sequence partly withheld): f1 bacteriophage origin of replication; arrow indicates direction of (+) strand synthesis
   1776..2105    +  promoter       SV40 promoter: SV40 enhancer and early promoter
   2172..2963    +  CDS            neo: KKA2_KLEPN - Also known as kan, nptII. Experimental evidence at protein level: Swiss-Prot protein existence level 1. Resistance to kanamycin, neomycin, paromomycin, ribostamycin, butirosin and gentamicin B. From Klebsiella pneumoniae.
   2987..3145    +  CDS            ble (fragment): BLE_KLEPN - Experimental evidence at protein level: Swiss-Prot protein existence level 1. Binding protein with a strong affinity to the bleomycin family of antibiotics. Binds to CL990; an antimitotic-antibiotic compound. From Klebsiella pneumoniae.
   3140..3261    +  polyA_signal   SV40 poly(A) signal: SV40 polyadenylation signal
   3334..3350    -  protein_bind   lac operator: The lac repressor binds to the lac operator to inhibit transcription in E. coli. This inhibition can be relieved by adding lactose or isopropyl-β-D-thiogalactopyranoside (IPTG). lac repressor encoded by lacI
   3358..3388    -  promoter       lac promoter: promoter for the E. coli lac operon
   3403..3424    -  protein_bind   CAP binding site: CAP binding activates transcription in the presence of cAMP. E. coli catabolite activator protein
   3437..3529    -  CDS            lacI (fragment): lac repressor; lacI; The lac repressor binds to the lac operator to inhibit transcription in E. coli. This inhibition can be relieved by adding lactose or isopropyl-β-D-thiogalactopyranoside (IPTG).
   3712..4300    -  rep_origin     ori: high-copy-number ColE1/pMB1/pBR322/pUC origin of replication
   4471..5331    -  CDS            AmpR: β-lactamase; bla; confers resistance to ampicillin, carbenicillin, and related antibiotics
   5332..5436    -  promoter       AmpR promoter: bla
   5495..5547    -  misc_feature   bom (fragment): basis of mobility region from pBR322
>Addgene plasmid #29727 | BoxB in pcDNA3 | addgene full sequence | sequence record 199084 | Addgene NGS Result
GACATTGATTATTGACTAGTTATTAATAGTAATCAATTACGGGGTCATTAGTTCATAGCCCATATATGGA
GTTCCGCGTTACATAACTTACGGTAAATGGCCCGCCTGGCTGACCGCCCAACGACCCCCGCCCATTGACG
TCAATAATGACGTATGTTCCCATAGTAACGCCAATAGGGACTTTCCATTGACGTCAATGGGTGGAGTATT
TACGGTAAACTGCCCACTTGGCAGTACATCAAGTGTATCATATGCCAAGTACGCCCCCTATTGACGTCAA
TGACGGTAAATGGCCCGCCTGGCATTATGCCCAGTACATGACCTTATGGGACTTTCCTACTTGGCAGTAC
ATCTACGTATTAGTCATCGCTATTACCATGGTGATGCGGTTTTGGCAGTACATCAATGGGCGTGGATAGC
GGTTTGACTCACGGGGATTTCCAAGTCTCCACCCCATTGACGTCAATGGGAGTTTGTTTTGGCACCAAAA
TCAACGGGACTTTCCAAAATGTCGTAACAACTCCGCCCCATTGACGCAAATGGGCGGTAGGCGTGTACGG
TGGGAGGTCTATATAAGCAGAGCTCTCTGGCTAACTAGAGAACCCACTGCTTACTGGCTTATCGAAATTA
ATACGACTCACTATAGGGAGACCTAAGCTCGCTTTCTTGCTGTCCAATTTCTATTAAAGGTTCCTTTGTT
CCCTAAGTCCAACTACTAAACTGGGGATTCCTGGGCCCTGAAGAAGGGCCCCTCGACTAAGTCCAACTAC
TAAACTGGGCCCTGAAGAAGGGCCCATATAGGGCCCTGAAGAAGGGCCCTATCGAGGATATTATCTCGAC
TAAGTCCAACTACTAAACTGGGCCCTGAAGAAGGGCCCATATAGGGCCCTGAAGAAGGGCCCTATCGAGG
ATATTATCTCGAGGATATTATGAAGGGCGCGACGGCCGCCAGTGTGCTGGAATTCTGCAGATATCCATCA
CACTGGCGGCCGCTCGAGCATGCATCTAGAGGGCCCTATTCTATAGTGTCACCTAAATGCTAGAGCTCGC
TGATCAGCCTCGACTGTGCCTTCTAGTTGCCAGCCATCTGTTGTTTGCCCCTCCCCCGTGCCTTCCTTGA
CCCTGGAAGGTGCCACTCCCACTGTCCTTTCCTAATAAAATGAGGAAATTGCATCGCATTGTCTGAGTAG
GTGTCATTCTATTCTGGGGGGTGGGGTGGGGCAGGACAGCAAGGGGGAGGATTGGGAAGACAATAGCAGG
CATGCTGGGGATGCGGTGGGCTCTATGGCTTCTGAGGCGGAAAGAACCAGCTGGGGCTCTAGGGGGTATC
CCC
[124 nt withheld, positions 1334-1457]
C
[91 nt withheld, positions 1459-1549]
A
[49 nt withheld, positions 1551-1599]
CCTTTGACGTTGGAGTCCACGTTCTTT
[37 nt withheld, positions 1627-1663]
ACCCTATCTCGGTCTATTCTTTTGATTTATAAGGGATTTTGCCGATTTCGGCCTATTGGTTAAAAAATGA
GCTGATTTAACAAAAATTTAACGCGAATTAATTCTGTGGAATGTGTGTCAGTTAGGGTGTGGAAAGTCCC
CAGGCTCCCCAGCAGGCAGAAGTATGCAAAGCATGCATCTCAATTAGTCAGCAACCAGGTGTGGAAAGTC
CCCAGGCTCCCCAGCAGGCAGAAGTATGCAAAGCATGCATCTCAATTAGTCAGCAACCATAGTCCCGCCC
CTAACTCCGCCCATCCCGCCCCTAACTCCGCCCAGTTCCGCCCATTCTCCGCCCCATGGCTGACTAATTT
TTTTTATTTATGCAGAGGCCGAGGCCGCCTCTGCCTCTGAGCTATTCCAGAAGTAGTGAGGAGGCTTTTT
TGGAGGCCTAGGCTTTTGCAAAAAGCTCCCGGGAGCTTGTATATCCATTTTCGGATCTGATCAAGAGACA
GGATGAGGATCGTTTCGCATGATTGAACAAGATGGATTGCACGCAGGTTCTCCGGCCGCTTGGGTGGAGA
GGCTATTCGGCTATGACTGGGCACAACAGACAATCGGCTGCTCTGATGCCGCCGTGTTCCGGCTGTCAGC
GCAGGGGCGCCCGGTTCTTTTTGTCAAGACCGACCTGTCCGGTGCCCTGAATGAACTGCAGGACGAGGCA
GCGCGGCTATCGTGGCTGGCCACGACGGGCGTTCCTTGCGCAGCTGTGCTCGACGTTGTCACTGAAGCGG
GAAGGGACTGGCTGCTATTGGGCGAAGTGCCGGGGCAGGATCTCCTGTCATCTCACCTTGCTCCTGCCGA
GAAAGTATCCATCATGGCTGATGCAATGCGGCGGCTGCATACGCTTGATCCGGCTACCTGCCCATTCGAC
CACCAAGCGAAACATCGCATCGAGCGAGCACGTACTCGGATGGAAGCCGGTCTTGTCGATCAGGATGATC
TGGACGAAGAGCATCAGGGGCTCGCGCCAGCCGAACTGTTCGCCAGGCTCAAGGCGCGCATGCCCGACGG
CGAGGATCTCGTCGTGACCCATGGCGATGCCTGCTTGCCGAATATCATGGTGGAAAATGGCCGCTTTTCT
GGATTCATCGACTGTGGCCGGCTGGGTGTGGCGGACCGCTATCAGGACATAGCGTTGGCTACCCGTGATA
TTGCTGAAGAGCTTGGCGGCGAATGGGCTGACCGCTTCCTCGTGCTTTACGGTATCGCCGCTCCCGATTC
GCAGCGCATCGCCTTCTATCGCCTTCTTGACGAGTTCTTCTGAGCGGGACTCTGGGGTTCGAAATGACCG
ACCAAGCGACGCCCAACCTGCCATCACGAGATTTCGATTCCACCGCCGCCTTCTATGAAAGGTTGGGCTT
CGGAATCGTTTTCCGGGACGCCGGCTGGATGATCCTCCAGCGCGGGGATCTCATGCTGGAGTTCTTCGCC
CACCCCAACTTGTTTATTGCAGCTTATAATGGTTACAAATAAAGCAATAGCATCACAAATTTCACAAATA
AAGCATTTTTTTCACTGCATTCTAGTTGTGGTTTGTCCAAACTCATCAATGTATCTTATCATGTCTGTAT
ACCGTCGACCTCTAGCTAGAGCTTGGCGTAATCATGGTCATAGCTGTTTCCTGTGTGAAATTGTTATCCG
CTCACAATTCCACACAACATACGAGCCGGAAGCATAAAGTGTAAAGCCTGGGGTGCCTAATGAGTGAGCT
AACTCACATTAATTGCGTTGCGCTCACTGCCCGCTTTCCAGTCGGGAAACCTGTCGTGCCAGCTGCATTA
ATGAATCGGCCAACGCGCGGGGAGAGGCGGTTTGCGTATTGGGCGCTCTTCCGCTTCCTCGCTCACTGAC
TCGCTGCGCTCGGTCGTTCGGCTGCGGCGAGCGGTATCAGCTCACTCAAAGGCGGTAATACGGTTATCCA
CAGAATCAGGGGATAACGCAGGAAAGAACATGTGAGCAAAAGGCCAGCAAAAGGCCAGGAACCGTAAAAA
GGCCGCGTTGCTGGCGTTTTTCCATAGGCTCCGCCCCCCTGACGAGCATCACAAAAATCGACGCTCAAGT
CAGAGGTGGCGAAACCCGACAGGACTATAAAGATACCAGGCGTTTCCCCCTGGAAGCTCCCTCGTGCGCT
CTCCTGTTCCGACCCTGCCGCTTACCGGATACCTGTCCGCCTTTCTCCCTTCGGGAAGCGTGGCGCTTTC
TCATAGCTCACGCTGTAGGTATCTCAGTTCGGTGTAGGTCGTTCGCTCCAAGCTGGGCTGTGTGCACGAA
CCCCCCGTTCAGCCCGACCGCTGCGCCTTATCCGGTAACTATCGTCTTGAGTCCAACCCGGTAAGACACG
ACTTATCGCCACTGGCAGCAGCCACTGGTAACAGGATTAGCAGAGCGAGGTATGTAGGCGGTGCTACAGA
GTTCTTGAAGTGGTGGCCTAACTACGGCTACACTAGAAGAACAGTATTTGGTATCTGCGCTCTGCTGAAG
CCAGTTACCTTCGGAAAAAGAGTTGGTAGCTCTTGATCCGGCAAACAAACCACCGCTGGTAGCGGTGGTT
TTTTTGTTTGCAAGCAGCAGATTACGCGCAGAAAAAAAGGATCTCAAGAAGATCCTTTGATCTTTTCTAC
GGGGTCTGACGCTCAGTGGAACGAAAACTCACGTTAAGGGATTTTGGTCATGAGATTATCAAAAAGGATC
TTCACCTAGATCCTTTTAAATTAAAAATGAAGTTTTAAATCAATCTAAAGTATATATGAGTAAACTTGGT
CTGACAGTTACCAATGCTTAATCAGTGAGGCACCTATCTCAGCGATCTGTCTATTTCGTTCATCCATAGT
TGCCTGACTCCCCGTCGTGTAGATAACTACGATACGGGAGGGCTTACCATCTGGCCCCAGTGCTGCAATG
ATACCGCGAGACCCACGCTCACCGGCTCCAGATTTATCAGCAATAAACCAGCCAGCCGGAAGGGCCGAGC
GCAGAAGTGGTCCTGCAACTTTATCCGCCTCCATCCAGTCTATTAATTGTTGCCGGGAAGCTAGAGTAAG
TAGTTCGCCAGTTAATAGTTTGCGCAACGTTGTTGCCATTGCTACAGGCATCGTGGTGTCACGCTCGTCG
TTTGGTATGGCTTCATTCAGCTCCGGTTCCCAACGATCAAGGCGAGTTACATGATCCCCCATGTTGTGCA
AAAAAGCGGTTAGCTCCTTCGGTCCTCCGATCGTTGTCAGAAGTAAGTTGGCCGCAGTGTTATCACTCAT
GGTTATGGCAGCACTGCATAATTCTCTTACTGTCATGCCATCCGTAAGATGCTTTTCTGTGACTGGTGAG
TACTCAACCAAGTCATTCTGAGAATAGTGTATGCGGCGACCGAGTTGCTCTTGCCCGGCGTCAATACGGG
ATAATACCGCGCCACATAGCAGAACTTTAAAAGTGCTCATCATTGGAAAACGTTCTTCGGGGCGAAAACT
CTCAAGGATCTTACCGCTGTTGAGATCCAGTTCGATGTAACCCACTCGTGCACCCAACTGATCTTCAGCA
TCTTTTACTTTCACCAGCGTTTCTGGGTGAGCAAAAACAGGAAGGCAAAATGCCGCAAAAAAGGGAATAA
GGGCGACACGGAAATGTTGAATACTCATACTCTTCCTTTTTCAATATTATTGAAGCATTTATCAGGGTTA
TTGTCTCATGAGCGGATACATATTTGAATGTATTTAGAAAAATAAACAAATAGGGGTTCCGCGCACATTT
CCCCGAAAAGTGCCACCTGACGTCGACGGATCGGGAGATCTCCCGATCCCCTATGGTGCACTCTCAGTAC
AATCTGCTCTGATGCCGCATAGTTAAGCCAGTATCTGCTCCCTGCTTGTGTGTTGGAGGTCGCTGAGTAG
TGCGCGAGCAAAATTTAAGCTACAACAAGGCAAGGCTTGACCGACAATTGCATGAAGAATCTGCTTAGGG
TTAGGCGTTTTGCGCTGCTTCGCGATGTACGGGCCAGATATACGCGTT
