>Addgene plasmid #29727 | BoxB in pcDNA3 | addgene partial sequence | sequence record 35154 | 29727 with CMV-F
CTCTCTGGCTAACTAGAGAACCCACTGCTTACTGGCTTATCGAAATTAATACGACTCACTATAGGGAGAC
CTAAGCTCGCTTTCTTGCTGTCCAATTTCTATTAAAGGTTCCTTTGTTCCCTAAGTCCAACTACTAAACT
GGGGATTCCTGGGCCCTGAAGAAGGGCCCCTCGACTAAGTCCAACTACTAAACTGGGCCCTGAAGAAGGG
CCCATATAGGGCCCTGAAGAAGGGCCCTATCGAGGATATTATCTCGACTAAGTCCAACTACTAAACTGGG
CCCTGAAGAAGGGCCCATATAGGGCCCTGAAGAAGGGCCCTATCGAGGATATTATCTCGAGGATATTATG
AAGGGCGCGACGGCCGCCAGTGTGCTGGAATTCTGCAGATATCCATCACACTGGCGGCCGCTCGAGCATG
CATCTAGAGGGCCCTATTCTATAGTGTCACCTAAATGCTAGAGCTCGCTGATCAGCCTCGACTGTGCCTT
CTAGTTGCCAGCCATCTGTTGTTTGCCCCTCCCCCGTGCCTTCCTTGACCCTGGAAGGTGCCACTCCCAC
TGTCCTTTCCTAATAAAATGAGGAAATTGCATCGCATTGTCTGAGTAGGTGTCATTCTATTCTGGGGGGT
GGGGTGGGGCAGGACAGCAAGGGGGAGGATTGGGAAGACAATAGCAGGCATGCTGGGGATGCGGTGGGCT
CTATGGCTTCTGAGGCGGAAAGAACCAGCTGGGGCTCTAGGGGGTATCCCC
[69 nt withheld, positions 752-820]
